Addgene plasmid #71833: pJK347
Purpose: Cloned region contains Acetobacter aceti 1023 hypothetical protein AZ09_02685, purE(H59D), and purK genes
Depositing lab: T. J. Kappock. Depositing organization: Washington University in Saint Louis. Publication: Biochemical and structural studies of N5-carboxyaminoimidazole ribonucleotide mutase from the acidophilic bacterium Acetobacter aceti. Constantine CZ, Starks CM, Mill CP, Ransome AE, Karpowicz SJ, Francois JA, Goodman RA, Kappock TJ. Biochemistry. 2006 Jul 11;45(27):8193-208. 10.1021/bi060465n PubMed 16819818.
Backbone
  Vector backbone: pUC118
  Backbone size w/o insert (bp): 3162
  Total vector size (bp): 5247
  Vector type: Bacterial Expression
Growth in bacteria
  Bacterial resistance: Ampicillin, 100 μg/mL
  Growth temperature: 37°C
  Growth strain: DH5alpha
  Copy number: High Copy
Gene/Insert 1
  Gene/Insert name: hypothetical protein (alt names: orfX; AAZ04482)
  Species: Acetobacter aceti 1023
  GenBank ID: AAZ04482.1 KDE21028.1
  Cloning method: Restriction Enzyme; 5′ cloning site SphI (not destroyed); 3′ cloning site n/a (unknown if destroyed)
  Sequencing primers: 5′ M13-forward
Gene/Insert 2
  Gene/Insert name: N5-carboxyaminoimidazole ribonucleotide mutase (alt names: purE; AZ09_02695)
  Species: Acetobacter aceti 1023
  Mutation: changes histidine-59 to aspartate
  GenBank ID: AAZ04483.1 KDE21030.1
Gene/Insert 3
  Gene/Insert name: N5-carboxyaminoimidazole ribonucleotide synthetase (alt names: purK; AZ09_02690)
  Species: Acetobacter aceti 1023
  GenBank ID: AAZ04484.1 KDE21030.1
  Cloning method: Restriction Enzyme; 5′ cloning site n/a (unknown if destroyed); 3′ cloning site SphI (not destroyed)
  Sequencing primers: 5′ n/a; 3′ M13-forward
Terms and licenses: Academic/Nonprofit Terms; Industry Terms: Not Available to Industry
Depositor comments: Oriented opposite to lac promoter.
How to cite: pJK347 was a gift from T. J. Kappock (Addgene plasmid # 71833 ; http://n2t.net/addgene:71833 ; RRID:Addgene_71833)
