[The description below was written by a language model from this plasmid's Addgene catalogue record and pLannotate feature annotations shown in this document.]
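Description:
pJK347 is a pUC118-based bacterial plasmid (5,247 bp in total, on a 3,162 bp backbone) carrying a genomic fragment from the acidophilic bacterium Acetobacter aceti strain 1023. It is propagated in E. coli at high copy from the pUC-type ColE1/pMB1 origin and selected with ampicillin through the β-lactamase gene and its own promoter. As expected for a pUC118 phagemid, the backbone also carries an M13 phage origin, which allows single-stranded DNA to be produced with helper phage. The lac promoter, operator, CAP site and an interrupted lacZα coding region flank the cloning site.

The insert was cloned as an SphI fragment and comprises three adjacent genes. These are a hypothetical protein (orfX), purE encoding N5-carboxyaminoimidazole ribonucleotide (N5-CAIR) mutase, and purK encoding N5-CAIR synthetase. PurK and PurE catalyse consecutive steps of de novo purine biosynthesis: PurK converts AIR, bicarbonate and ATP to N5-CAIR, and PurE rearranges N5-CAIR to CAIR. The purE copy here carries a histidine-59 to aspartate substitution. The automated annotation identifies purK and purE by homology to Brucella and E. coli proteins, and it leaves the orfX region unannotated.

The depositor states that the insert is oriented opposite to the lac promoter, which would imply that expression depends on sequences within the cloned A. aceti fragment rather than on IPTG induction. However, the feature table places purK, purE and the lac promoter all on the same strand, and the record does not resolve this discrepancy. The record does not state an explicit application. The mutation and the associated biochemical and structural study of A. aceti PurE suggest the plasmid was used to examine the role of His59 in the mutase.
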