Features (pLannotate 1.2.2; 15 found; start..end, strand, type, name):
    182..770     -  rep_origin     ori: high-copy-number ColE1/pMB1/pBR322/pUC origin of replication
    941..1801    -  CDS            AmpR: β-lactamase; bla; confers resistance to ampicillin, carbenicillin, and related antibiotics
   1802..1906    -  promoter       AmpR promoter: bla
   2001..2036    +  CDS            rop (fragment): Rop protein, which maintains plasmids at low copy number; rop
   2138..2187    +  misc_feature   bom (fragment): basis of mobility region from pBR322
   2263..2643    -  rep_origin     M13 ori (sequence partly withheld): M13 bacteriophage origin of replication; arrow indicates direction of (+) strand synthesis
   2662..2713    +  misc_feature   bom (fragment): basis of mobility region from pBR322
   2719..2873    -  CDS            lacZα (fragment): LacZα fragment of β-galactosidase; lacZ fragment
   3025..4083    -  CDS            purK: PURK_BRUME - Protein inferred from homology: Swiss-Prot protein existence level 3. Catalyzes the ATP-dependent conversion of 5-aminoimidazole ribonucleotide (AIR) and HCO(3)(-) to N5-carboxyaminoimidazole ribonucleotide (N5-CAIR). From Brucella melitensis biotype 1 (strain 16M / ATCC 23456 / NCTC 10094).
   4119..4580    -  CDS            purE (fragment): PURE_ECOLI - Experimental evidence at protein level: Swiss-Prot protein existence level 1. Catalyzes the conversion of N5-carboxyaminoimidazole ribonucleotide (N5-CAIR) to 4-carboxy-5-aminoimidazole ribonucleotide (CAIR). From Escherichia coli (strain K12).
   4967..5017    -  misc_feature   MCS (fragment): pUC18/19 multiple cloning site
   5051..5067    -  protein_bind   lac operator: The lac repressor binds to the lac operator to inhibit transcription in E. coli. This inhibition can be relieved by adding lactose or isopropyl-β-D-thiogalactopyranoside (IPTG). lac repressor encoded by lacI
   5075..5105    -  promoter       lac promoter: promoter for the E. coli lac operon
   5120..5141    -  protein_bind   CAP binding site: CAP binding activates transcription in the presence of cAMP. E. coli catabolite activator protein
   5154..5246    -  CDS            lacI (fragment): lac repressor; lacI; The lac repressor binds to the lac operator to inhibit transcription in E. coli. This inhibition can be relieved by adding lactose or isopropyl-β-D-thiogalactopyranoside (IPTG).
>Addgene plasmid #71833 | pJK347 | depositor full sequence | sequence record 131050 | pJK347 sequence 5247 bps
CTTCCGCTTCCTCGCTCACTGACTCGCTGCGCTCGGTCGTTCGGCTGCGGCGAGCGGTATCAGCTCACTC
AAAGGCGGTAATACGGTTATCCACAGAATCAGGGGATAACGCAGGAAAGAACATGTGAGCAAAAGGCCAG
CAAAAGGCCAGGAACCGTAAAAAGGCCGCGTTGCTGGCGTTTTTCCATAGGCTCCGCCCCCCTGACGAGC
ATCACAAAAATCGACGCTCAAGTCAGAGGTGGCGAAACCCGACAGGACTATAAAGATACCAGGCGTTTCC
CCCTGGAAGCTCCCTCGTGCGCTCTCCTGTTCCGACCCTGCCGCTTACCGGATACCTGTCCGCCTTTCTC
CCTTCGGGAAGCGTGGCGCTTTCTCATAGCTCACGCTGTAGGTATCTCAGTTCGGTGTAGGTCGTTCGCT
CCAAGCTGGGCTGTGTGCACGAACCCCCCGTTCAGCCCGACCGCTGCGCCTTATCCGGTAACTATCGTCT
TGAGTCCAACCCGGTAAGACACGACTTATCGCCACTGGCAGCAGCCACTGGTAACAGGATTAGCAGAGCG
AGGTATGTAGGCGGTGCTACAGAGTTCTTGAAGTGGTGGCCTAACTACGGCTACACTAGAAGGACAGTAT
TTGGTATCTGCGCTCTGCTGAAGCCAGTTACCTTCGGAAAAAGAGTTGGTAGCTCTTGATCCGGCAAACA
AACCACCGCTGGTAGCGGTGGTTTTTTTGTTTGCAAGCAGCAGATTACGCGCAGAAAAAAAGGATCTCAA
GAAGATCCTTTGATCTTTTCTACGGGGTCTGACGCTCAGTGGAACGAAAACTCACGTTAAGGGATTTTGG
TCATGAGATTATCAAAAAGGATCTTCACCTAGATCCTTTTAAATTAAAAATGAAGTTTTAAATCAATCTA
AAGTATATATGAGTAAACTTGGTCTGACAGTTACCAATGCTTAATCAGTGAGGCACCTATCTCAGCGATC
TGTCTATTTCGTTCATCCATAGTTGCCTGACTCCCCGTCGTGTAGATAACTACGATACGGGAGGGCTTAC
CATCTGGCCCCAGTGCTGCAATGATACCGCGAGACCCACGCTCACCGGCTCCAGATTTATCAGCAATAAA
CCAGCCAGCCGGAAGGGCCGAGCGCAGAAGTGGTCCTGCAACTTTATCCGCCTCCATCCAGTCTATTAAT
TGTTGCCGGGAAGCTAGAGTAAGTAGTTCGCCAGTTAATAGTTTGCGCAACGTTGTTGCCATTGCTACAG
GCATCGTGGTGTCACGCTCGTCGTTTGGTATGGCTTCATTCAGCTCCGGTTCCCAACGATCAAGGCGAGT
TACATGATCCCCCATGTTGTGCAAAAAAGCGGTTAGCTCCTTCGGTCCTCCGATCGTTGTCAGAAGTAAG
TTGGCCGCAGTGTTATCACTCATGGTTATGGCAGCACTGCATAATTCTCTTACTGTCATGCCATCCGTAA
GATGCTTTTCTGTGACTGGTGAGTACTCAACCAAGTCATTCTGAGAATAGTGTATGCGGCGACCGAGTTG
CTCTTGCCCGGCGTCAATACGGGATAATACCGCGCCACATAGCAGAACTTTAAAAGTGCTCATCATTGGA
AAACGTTCTTCGGGGCGAAAACTCTCAAGGATCTTACCGCTGTTGAGATCCAGTTCGATGTAACCCACTC
GTGCACCCAACTGATCTTCAGCATCTTTTACTTTCACCAGCGTTTCTGGGTGAGCAAAAACAGGAAGGCA
AAATGCCGCAAAAAAGGGAATAAGGGCGACACGGAAATGTTGAATACTCATACTCTTCCTTTTTCAATAT
TATTGAAGCATTTATCAGGGTTATTGTCTCATGAGCGGATACATATTTGAATGTATTTAGAAAAATAAAC
AAATAGGGGTTCCGCGCACATTTCCCCGAAAAGTGCCACCTGACGTCTAAGAAACCATTATTATCATGAC
ATTAACCTATAAAAATAGGCGTATCACGAGGCCCTTTCGTCTCGCGCGTTTCGGTGATGACGGTGAAAAC
CTCTGACACATGCAGCTCCCGGAGACGGTCACAGCTTGTCTGTAAGCGGATGCCGGGAGCAGACAAGCCC
GTCAGGGCGCGTCAGCGGGTGTTGGCGGGTGTCGGGGCTGGCTTAACTATGCGGCATCAGAGCAGATTGT
ACTGAGAGTGCACCATAAAATTGTAAACGTTAATATTTTGTTAAAATTCGCGTTAAATTTTTGTTAAATC
AGCTCATTTTTTAACCAATAGGCCGAAATCGGCAAAATCCCTTATAAATCAAAAGAATAGCCCGAGATAG
GGT
[37 nt withheld, positions 2314-2350]
AAAGAACGTGGACTCCAACGTCAAAGG
[141 nt withheld, positions 2378-2518]
G
[142 nt withheld, positions 2520-2661]
TATGCGGTGTGAAATACCGCACAGATGCGTAAGGAGAAAATACCGCATCAGGCGCCATTCGCCATTCAGG
CTGCGCAACTGTTGGGAAGGGCGATCGGTGCGGGCCTCTTCGCTATTACGCCAGCTGGCGAAAGGGGGAT
GTGCTGCAAGGCGATTAAGTTGGGTAACGCCAGGGTTTTCCCAGTCACGACGTTGTAAAACGACGGCCAG
TGCCAAGCTTGCATGCGTGAAGCAGGGTTTTTGTAAGTATCTGCTTCACGCAGTGCCTTAACTGGCAGAT
TCTTCATCTTCCACAGCGGCCGTTTTGGTGGCCAATGGGCCCAAGGCATCCTGAATACCCAAATTGCCTG
GCAGCGCACCGTAGGGGAACAGAATATTTACATGCCCCATTTTACGGCCCACTCTGGCTTCTGCCTTGCC
ATATAGATGCGGAATAAAGCCCTGCGTGGCCATAATCTGCGGCAGCAGCGCCATATCTTCCGGCCCGACC
AGATTTTTCATGATTGCATCAGAATGGCGCACAGCGTGCGGCAAAGGCAGCCCCGCAACTGCACGGATAT
GCATGTCAAATTGGTCCTGCGGGCAGGCATTCATGGTCCAATGGCCAGAATTATGGGGGCGCGGGGCCAT
TTCATTCACCAGCAGGTTGCCGGTGCAATCAACAAACATTTCAACGCCCAGAATACCAACCAGCTCCAGC
TTTTCTGCAATGGTGGTGGCTAGTTTTATGGCCTGCGTGGCAATATCTGGGTCAATGGGGGCGGGGGCTA
ATGTTAGATCCAGAATACCGTTCCAGTGCCGGTTCAGCGCCGGGTCAAAGCACCTTACCGTGCCATCTGC
ACCACGCGCCACCATAACACTAATCTCGCAAGCAAAATCCACCATACCTTCTGCAACCAGAGGATGTGGT
GCCAGAGCGTTGAAAGCCTCTTCCAGATCATGGATGTGATGCACACGGCGCTGGCCTTTGCCATCATATC
CATTGCGAGTGGTTTTGAGAATCAGCGGCAAACCCACTTTTTCTGCGGCTTCGTGTAGCGTTTTGACATC
GGTAACAGGATGCCATGGCGCGAGTGGAATACCCGCAGAAGCAAAAAAAGTTTTTTCTGCCAATCGGTCC
TGACTGATGCGCAGAATATGCCCCGAAGGATGAACAGGGCAGTGTTTGGCTAGGCGGTCCAGTGCATCTG
CGCTGATGTTTTCAAATTCAAAGGTAACAACATCAACAGCGCGGGCAAAGGCATCCAGTGCTGTCGGATC
ATCATACTTGCCGCATGTTACGGCGTGAGAGACCTGAGCCGCCGGGCCGTTGGCCTCTGGCGTAAGAATA
TGCGTGCGAAAACCAAGGCGCGCGGCAGCAACAGCAGACATGCGGCCAAGCTGGCCACCCCCCACAATGC
CAATAACGGCATTGGGCTTAAGCGGAGAATGTAAGGAGGTCATTTATCTTCGGTAATGGGAGAGTTGGGG
ACAGAGGCCGTCTGCAATGCGCGCCATGTTTCAAGGCGTGCGGCAAGGGCCGGGTTATACAGTGCAAGAA
TGGAGGCGGCCAGCAAGGCGGCATTTTTGGCGCCGGATGCCCCAATAGCCAAAGTGCCCACAGGCACGCC
GCCGGGCATCTGCACAATGGAAAGCAGGCTGTCCATGCCTTTAAGAGCGCGAGATTCTACTGGAACACCC
AGCACGGGCAGGCGTGTCCATGCCGCACACATACCCGGCAGATGTGCAGCTCCACCGGCCCCAGCAATAA
TCACATTCAGGCCGCGTTCGGCTGCCGTACGCGCATAATCCGCCAACCGGTCTGGCGTACGATCTGCAGA
AACAATGAGGGTTTCATGCGGAATTTCCAGCTCTGTCAGCAATGCGTCTGCATGGCGCATGGTTTCCCAG
TCTGACTGGCTGCCCATGATAATGCCCACAACGGGGGCAGAGGCTGCTTTATCTTCTAAAGCACTGGAAG
CAGAGGGCAGGGGGGCGGTTTCGCTCACGGTGGGTATCTATCCGGTTTTTTAAAGTCTGTAACGGAGAGG
TTCAGGCAATGTCATCAGGGATCAGAAGGCTTTCAACCTTGGTAATCTGATCTTTTAGCAGAAGTTTACG
TTTTTTCAGCCGCTGGAGATAGAGTTGGTCAATAAAAGTAGTTTCATGCGCCATGCGGTTGATAACCGTA
TCCAGATCTCTGTGTTCACTCCGGAGTTCATGCAGTTGGGCAAGCAGTAAATCGCGATCTCGCAGCATGA
TGTCCTGTCTCCTTCACCATTGGTGCGGAATCGTGCGCCGGGTGTGGCGGCCCGCAAAGTGAATAGCATG
CCTGCAGGTCGACTCTAGAGGATCCCCGGGTACCGAGCTCGAATTCGTAATCATGGTCATAGCTGTTTCC
TGTGTGAAATTGTTATCCGCTCACAATTCCACACAACATACGAGCCGGAAGCATAAAGTGTAAAGCCTGG
GGTGCCTAATGAGTGAGCTAACTCACATTAATTGCGTTGCGCTCACTGCCCGCTTTCCAGTCGGGAAACC
TGTCGTGCCAGCTGCATTAATGAATCGGCCAACGCGCGGGGAGAGGCGGTTTGCGTATTGGGCGCT
