>Addgene plasmid #71833 | pJK347 | addgene partial sequence | sequence record 134120 | M13-F20 5'-TGTAAAACGACGGCCAGT-3'
GGTTTTTGTAAGTATCTGCTTCACGCAGTGCCTTAACTGGCAGATTCTTCATCTTCCACAGCGGCCGTTT
TGGTGGCCAATGGGCCCAAGGCATCCTGAATACCCAAATTGCCTGGCAGCGCACCGTAGGGGAACAGAAT
ATTTACATGCCCCATTTTACGGCCCACTCTGGCTTCTGCCTTGCCATATAGATGCGGAATAAAGCCCTGC
GTGGCCATAATCTGCGGCAGCAGCGCCATATCTTCCGGCCCGACCAGATTTTTCATGATTGCATCAGAAT
GGCGCACAGCGTGCGGCAAAGGCAGCCCCGCAACTGCACGGATATGCATGTCAAATTGGTCCTGCGGGCA
GGCATTCATGGTCCAATGGCCAGAATTATGGGGGCGCGGGGCCATTTCATTCACCAGCAGGTTGCCGGTG
CAATCAACAAACATTTCAACGCCCAGAATACCAACCAGCTCCAGCTTTTCTGCAATGGTGGTGGCTAGTT
TTATGGCCTGCGTGGCAATATCTGGGTCAATGGGGGCGGGGGCTAATGTTAGATCCAGAATACCGTTCCA
GTGCCGGTTCAGCGCCGGGTCAAAGCACCTTACCGTGCCATCTGCACCACGCGCCACCATAACACTAATC
TCGCAAGCAAAATCCACCATACCTTCTGCAACCAGAGGATGTGGTGCCAGAGCGTTGAAAGCCTCTTCCA
GATCATGGATGTGATGCACACGGCGCTGGCCTTTGCCATCATATCCATTGCGAGTGGTTTTGAGAATCAG
CGGCAAACCCACTTTTTCTGCGGCTTCGTGTAGCGTTTTGACATCGGTAACAGGATGCCATGGCGCGAGT
GGAATACCCGCAGAAGCAAAAAAAGTTTTTTCTGCCAATCGGTCCTGACTGATGCGCAGAATATGCCCCG
AAGGATGAACAGGGCAGTGTTTGGCTAGGCGGTCCAGTGCATCTGCGCTGATGTTTTCAAATTCAAAGGT
AACAACATCAACAGCGCGGGCAAAGGCATCCAGTGCTGTCGGATCATCATACTTGCCGCATGTTACGGCG
TGAGAGACCTGAGCCGCCGGGCCGTTGGCCTCTGGCGTAAGAATATGCGTGCGAAAACCAAGG
