>Addgene plasmid #71833 | pJK347 | addgene partial sequence | sequence record 134121 | M13-Rev 5'-CAGGAAACAGCTATGACC-3'
GGGGATCCTCTAGAGTCGACCTGCAGGCATGCTATTCACTTTGCGGGCCGCCACACCCGGCGCACGATTC
CGCACCAATGGTGAAGGAGACAGGACATCATGCTGCGAGATCGCGATTTACTGCTTGCCCAACTGCATGA
ACTCCGGAGTGAACACAGAGATCTGGATACGGTTATCAACCGCATGGCGCATGAAACTACTTTTATTGAC
CAACTCTATCTCCAGCGGCTGAAAAAACGTAAACTTCTGCTAAAAGATCAGATTACCAAGGTTGAAAGCC
TTCTGATCCCTGATGACATTGCCTGAACCTCTCCGTTACAGACTTTAAAAAACCGGATAGATACCCACCG
TGAGCGAAACCGCCCCCCTGCCCTCTGCTTCCAGTGCTTTAGAAGATAAAGCAGCCTCTGCCCCCGTTGT
GGGCATTATCATGGGCAGCCAGTCAGACTGGGAAACCATGCGCCATGCAGACGCATTGCTGACAGAGCTG
GAAATTCCGCATGAAACCCTCATTGTTTCTGCAGATCGTACGCCAGACCGGTTGGCGGATTATGCGCGTA
CGGCAGCCGAACGCGGCCTGAATGTGATTATTGCTGGGGCCGGTGGAGCTGCACATCTGCCGGGTATGTG
TGCGGCATGGACACGCCTGCCCGTGCTGGGTGTTCCAGTAGAATCTCGCGCTCTTAAAGGCATGGACAGC
CTGCTTTCCATTGTGCAGATGCCCGGCGGCGTGCCTGTGGGCACTTTGGCTATTGGGGCATCCGGCGCCA
AAAATGCCGCCTTGCTGGCCGCCTCCATTCTTGCACTGTATAAC
